Addgene plasmid #148368: pnYC-NpH-CeeIF4E3_1-215opt-V58AI74A_AB
Purpose: Bacterial Expression of CeeIF4E3_1-215-V58AI74A
Depositing lab: Elisa Izaurralde. Depositing organization: Max Planck Institute for Developmental Biology. Publication: Mextli proteins use both canonical bipartite and novel tripartite binding modes to form eIF4E complexes that display differential sensitivity to 4E-BP regulation. Peter D, Weber R, Kone C, Chung MY, Ebertsch L, Truffault V, Weichenrieder O, Igreja C, Izaurralde E. Genes Dev. 2015 Sep 1;29(17):1835-49. doi: 10.1101/gad.269068.115. Epub 2015 Aug 20. PubMed 26294658.
Backbone
  Vector backbone: Unknown
  Vector type: Bacterial Expression
Growth in bacteria
  Bacterial resistance: Chloramphenicol, 25 μg/mL
  Growth temperature: 37°C
  Growth strain: DH5alpha
  Copy number: Low Copy
Gene/Insert
  Gene/Insert name: CeeIF4E3_1-215-V58AI74A
  Species: C. elegans (nematode)
  Cloning method: Unknown
Terms and licenses: Academic/Nonprofit Terms; Industry Terms: Not Available to Industry
Depositor comments: Geneart clone of Ce eIF4E3, codon optimized for Expression in E.coli. (sequence according to Uniprot.: O61955) Plasmids from this collection were made available to the research community and donated after the lab closed. Please note that the sequence provided by the depositing laboratory may be theoretical/predicted or based on Sanger sequencing results. There may be discrepancies between sequencing results obtained by Addgene and the depositor sequence. If an Addgene verified sequence is not available, please contact before placing your order to request that our lab fully sequence the plasmid.
How to cite: pnYC-NpH-CeeIF4E3_1-215opt-V58AI74A_AB was a gift from Elisa Izaurralde (Addgene plasmid # 148368 ; http://n2t.net/addgene:148368 ; RRID:Addgene_148368)
