[The description below was written by a language model from this plasmid's Addgene catalogue record and pLannotate feature annotations shown in this document.]
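Description:
pnYC-NpH-CeeIF4E3_1-215opt-V58AI74A_AB is a low-copy bacterial expression plasmid of about 5.1 kb for producing a mutant form of the Caenorhabditis elegans cap-binding protein eIF4E-3 (ife-3) in E. coli. The catalogue lists the backbone as unknown. The annotated features, however, point to a pACYC-like architecture: a p15A origin of replication, a chloramphenicol acetyltransferase gene driven by its own cat promoter, and several disrupted fragments of a tetracycline resistance gene with its tet promoter flanking the expression cassette. These fragments are remnants and not a functional marker, so selection is by chloramphenicol. Because p15A is compatible with ColE1-type origins, the plasmid can coexist with a second expression vector in the same cell, which suits co-expression of binding partners, although the record does not state this explicitly.

The expression cassette consists of a T7 promoter followed by a lac operator, the T7 gene 10 ribosome binding site, the coding region and a T7 terminator, giving IPTG-inducible transcription in hosts that supply T7 RNA polymerase. No lacI gene is annotated. The insert is a synthetic sequence, codon-optimised for E. coli, that encodes residues 1–215 of eIF4E-3 with the substitutions V58A and I74A. A short match to a His/TEV-type composite tag lies just upstream of the open reading frame. Together with the "NpH" in the name, this suggests an N-terminal cleavable histidine tag, but the exact tag composition is not stated. The associated study examined how Mextli and 4E-BP proteins bind eIF4E, so this mutant was probably used as recombinant protein for interaction or structural analyses. The record does not describe the effect of the two substitutions.
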