Features (pLannotate 1.2.2; 18 found; start..end, strand, type, name):
    739..834     -  CDS            resD (fragment): REDF_ECOLI - Also known as D. Protein inferred from homology: Swiss-Prot protein existence level 3. Acts as a repressor of transcription and as a site-specific resolvase that cleaves at the RfsF site. From Escherichia coli (strain K12).
    824..881     +  CDS            TcR (fragment): tetracycline efflux protein; tet; confers resistance to tetracycline
    878..971     -  CDS            TcR (fragment): tetracycline efflux protein; tet; confers resistance to tetracycline
   1475..2375    -  CDS            TcR (fragment): tetracycline efflux protein; tet; confers resistance to tetracycline
   2402..2420    +  promoter       T7 promoter: promoter for bacteriophage T7 RNA polymerase
   2421..2445    +  protein_bind   lac operator: The lac repressor binds to the lac operator to inhibit transcription in E. coli. This inhibition can be relieved by adding lactose or isopropyl-β-D-thiogalactopyranoside (IPTG). lac repressor encoded by lacI
   2460..2482    +  RBS            RBS: efficient ribosome binding site from bacteriophage T7 gene 10 (Olins and Rangwala, 1989)
   2501..2517    +  CDS            capTEV™ (fragment): composite tag for in vivo biotinylation, TEV protease cleavage, and 6xHis tagging
   2567..3211    +  CDS            ife-3 (fragment): IF4E3_CAEEL - Experimental evidence at protein level: Swiss-Prot protein existence level 1. Recognizes and binds the 7-methylguanosine-containing mRNA cap during an early step in the initiation of protein synthesis and facilitates ribosome binding by inducing the unwinding of the mRNAs secondary structures. All 5 eIF4E proteins bind monomethyl cap structures. Only ife-1, ife-2 and ife-5 bind trimethyl cap structures which result from trans-splicing. Translation of trimethyl cap structure mRNAs may be regulated by intracellular redox state; disulfide bonds change the width and depth of the cap-
   3270..3319    +  CDS            SET1 (fragment): solubility-enhancement tag derived from T7 phage gene 10B
   3327..3374    +  terminator     T7 terminator: transcription terminator for bacteriophage T7 RNA polymerase
   3397..3501    -  CDS            TcR (fragment): tetracycline efflux protein; tet; confers resistance to tetracycline
   3549..3577    -  promoter       tet promoter: E. coli promoter for tetracycline efflux protein gene
   3689..4234    +  rep_origin     p15A ori: Plasmids containing the medium-copy-number p15A origin of replication can be propagated in E. coli cells that contain a second plasmid with the ColE1 origin.
   4322..4377    +  rep_origin     RSF ori (fragment): Plasmids containing the RSF 1030 origin of replication can be propagated in E. coli cells that contain additional plasmids with compatible origins.
   4496..4639    -  mobile_element IS1 (fragment): prokaryotic transposable element IS1
   4760..4862    +  promoter       cat promoter: promoter of the E. coli cat gene encoding chloramphenicol acetyltransferase
   4863..441     +  CDS            CmR (across the origin): chloramphenicol acetyltransferase; cat; confers resistance to chloramphenicol
>Addgene plasmid #148368 | pnYC-NpH-CeeIF4E3_1-215opt-V58AI74A_AB | depositor full sequence | sequence record 290816 | Full Sequence
GGTATGGCAATGAAAGACGGTGAGCTGGTGATATGGGATAGTGTTCACCCTTGTTACACCGTTTTCCATG
AGCAAACTGAAACGTTTTCATCGCTCTGGAGTGAATACCACGACGATTTCCGGCAGTTTCTACACATATA
TTCGCAAGATGTGGCGTGTTACGGTGAAAACCTGGCCTATTTCCCTAAAGGGTTTATTGAGAATATGTTT
TTCGTCTCAGCCAATCCCTGGGTGAGTTTCACCAGTTTTGATTTAAACGTGGCCAATATGGACAACTTCT
TCGCCCCCGTTTTCACCATGGGCAAATATTATACGCAAGGCGACAAGGTGCTGATGCCGCTGGCGATTCA
GGTTCATCATGCCGTCTGTGATGGCTTCCATGTCGGCAGAATGCTTAATGAATTACAACAGTACTGCGAT
GAGTGGCAGGGCGGGGCGTAATTTTTTTAAGGCAGTTATTGGTGCCCTTAAACGCCTGGTGCTACGCCTG
AATAAGTGATAATAAGCGGATGAATGGCAGAAATTCGAAAGCAAATTCGACCCGGTCGTCGGTTCAGGGC
AGGGTCGTTAAATAGCCGCTTATGTCTATTGCTGGTTTACCGGTTTATTGACTACCGGAAGCAGTGTGAC
CGTGTGCTTCTCAAATGCCTGAGGCCAGTTTGCTCAGGCTCTCCCCGTGGAGGTAATAATTGACGATATG
ATCATTTATTCTGCCTCCCAGAGCCTGATAAAAACGGTTAGCGCTTCGTTAATACAGATGTAGGTGTTCC
ACAGGGTAGCCAGCAGCATCCTGCGATGCAGATCCGGAACATAATGGTGCAGGGCGCTTGTTTCGGCGTG
GGTATGGTGGCAGGCCCCGTGGCCGGGGGACTGTTGGGCGCTGCCGGCACCTGTCCTACGAGTTGCATGA
TAAAGAAGACAGTCATAAGTGCGGCGACGATAGTCATGCCCCGCGCCCACCGGAAGGAGCTACCGGACAG
CGGTGCGGACTGTTGTAACTCAGAATAAGAAATGAGGCCGCTCATGGCGTTGACTCTCAGTCATAGTATC
GTGGTATCACCGGTTGGTTCCACTCTCTGTTGCGGGCAACTTCAGCAGCACGTAGGGGACTTCCGCGTTT
CCAGACTTTACGAAACACGGAAACCGAAGACCATTCATGTTGTTGCTCAGGTCGCAGACGTTTTGCAGCA
GCAGTCGCTTCACGTTCGCTCGCGTATCGGTGATTCATTCTGCTAACCAGTAAGGCAACCCCGCCAGCCT
AGCCGGGTCCTCAACGACAGGAGCACGATCATGCGCACCCGTGGCCAGGACCCAACGCTGCCCGAGATGC
GCCGCGTGCGGCTGCTGGAGATGGCGGACGCGATGGATATGTTCTGCCAAGGGTTGGTTTGCGCATTCAC
AGTTCTCCGCAAGAATTGATTGGCTCCAATTCTTGGAGTGGTGAATCCGTTAGCGAGGTGCCGCCGGCTT
CCATTCAGGTCGAGGTGGCCCGGCTCCATGCACCGCGACGCAACGCGGGGAGGCAGACAAGGTATAGGGC
GGCGCCTACAATCCATGCCAACCCGTTCCATGTGCTCGCCGAGGCGGCATAAATCGCCGTGACGATCAGC
GGTCCAGTGATCGAAGTTAGGCTGGTAAGAGCCGCGAGCGATCCTTGAAGCTGTCCCTGATGGTCGTCAT
CTACCTGCCTGGACAGCATGGCCTGCAACGCGGGCATCCCGATGCCGCCGGAAGCGAGAAGAATCATAAT
GGGGAAGGCCATCCAGCCTCGCGTCGCGAACGCCAGCAAGACGTAGCCCAGCGCGTCGGCCGCCATGCCG
GCGATAATGGCCTGCTTCTCGCCGAAACGTTTGGTGGCGGGACCAGTGACGAAGGCTTGAGCGAGGGCGT
GCAAGATTCCGAATACCGCAAGCGACAGGCCGATCATCGTCGCGCTCCAGCGAAAGCGGTCCTCGCCGAA
AATGACCCAGAGCGCTGCCGGCACCTGTCCTACGAGTTGCATGATAAAGAAGACAGTCATAAGTGCGGCG
ACGATAGTCATGCCCCGCGCCCACCGGAAGGAGCTGACTGGGTTGAAGGCTCTCAAGGGCATCGGTCGAC
GCTCTCCCTTATGCGACTCCTGCATTAGGAAGCAGCCCAGTAGTAGGTTGAGGCCGTTGAGCACCGCCGC
CGCAAGGAATGGTGCATGCAAGGAGATGGCGCCCAACAGTCCCCCGGCCACGGGGCCTGCCACCATACCC
ACGCCGAAACAAGCGCTCATGAGCCCGAAGTGGCGAGCCCGATCTTCCCCATCGGTGATGTCGGCGATAT
AGGCGCCAGCAACCGCACCTGTGGCGCCGGTGATGCCGGCCACGATGCGTCCGGCGTAGAGGATCAGACT
AAGATCTCGATCCCGCGAAATTAATACGACTCACTATAGGGGAATTGTGAGCGGATAACAATTCCCCACT
AGTAATAATTTTGTTTAACTTTAAGAAGGAGATATACCATGGGCAGCAGCCATCATCATCATCATCACAG
CAGCGGTACCGGCAGCGGCCTGGAAGTTCTGTTCCAGGGGCCCCATATGAGCACCAGCGTTGCAGAAAAC
AAAGCACTGAGCGCAAGCGGTGATGTTAATGCAAGTGATGCAAGCGTTCCGCCTGAACTGCTGACCCGTC
ATCCGCTGCAGAATCGTTGGGCACTGTGGTATCTGAAAGCAGATCGTAATAAAGAATGGGAGGATTGCCT
GAAAATGGCAAGCCTGTTTGATACCGTTGAAGATTTTTGGAGCCTGTATAACCATGCACAGAGTGCCGGT
GGTCTGAATTGGGGTAGCGATTATTACCTGTTTAAAGAAGGCATTAAACCGATGTGGGAAGATGTGAATA
ATGTTCAGGGTGGTCGTTGGCTGGTTGTTGTTGATAAACAGAAACTGCAGCGTCGTACCCAGCTGCTGGA
TCATTATTGGCTGGAACTGCTGATGGCCATTGTTGGTGAACAGTTTGATGAATATGGCGATTACATTTGT
GGTGCCGTTGTTAATGTTCGTCAGAAAGGTGATAAAGTTAGCCTGTGGACCCGTGATGCAACACGTGATG
ATGTGAATCTGCGTATTGGTCAGGTTCTGAAACAAAAACTGAGCATTCCGGATACCGAAATTCTGCGTTA
TGAAGTGCATAAAGATAGCAGCGCACGTACCAGCAGCACCGTTAAACCGCGTATTTGTCTGTAACTCGAG
CTTAAGCAATTGGGATCCTAATAGTCTAGAGCTAGCCCTAGGAGATCCGGCTGCTAACAAAGCCCGAAAG
GAAGCTGAGTTGGCTGCTGCCACCGCTGAGCAATAACTAGCATAACCCCTTGGGGCCTCTAAACGGGTCT
TGAGGGGTTTTTTGCTGAAAGGAGGAACTATATCCGGATATCCCGCAAGAGGCCCGGCAGTACCGGCATA
ACCAAGCCTATGCCTACAGCATCCAGGGTGACGGTGCCGAGGATGACGATGAGCGCATTGTTAGATTTCA
TACACGGTGCCTGACTGCGTTAGCAATTTAACTGTGATAAACTACCGCATTAAAGCTTATCGATGATAAG
CTGTCAAACATGAGAATTACAACTTATATCGTATGGGGCTGACTTCAGGTGCTACATTTGAAGAGATAAA
TTGCACTGAAATCAAGAAATATTTTATCTGATTAATAAGATGATCTTCTTGAGATCGTTTTGGTCTGCGC
GTAATCTCTTGCTCTGAAAACGAAAAAACCGCCTTGCAGGGCGGTTTTTCGAAGGTTCTCTGAGCTACCA
ACTCTTTGAACCGAGGTAACTGGCTTGGAGGAGCGCAGTCACCAAAACTTGTCCTTTCAGTTTAGCCTTA
ACCGGCGCATGACTTCAAGACTAACTCCTCTAAATCAATTACCAGTGGCTGCTGCCAGTGGTGCTTTTGC
ATGTCTTTCCGGGTTGGACTCAAGACGATAGTTACCGGATAAGGCGCAGCGGTCGGACTGAACGGGGGGT
TCGTGCATACAGTCCAGCTTGGAGCGAACTGCCTACCCGGAACTGAGTGTCAGGCGTGGAATGAGACAAA
CGCGGCCATAACAGCGGAATGACACCGGTAAACCGAAAGGCAGGAACAGGAGAGCGCACGAGGGAGCCGC
CAGGGGGAAACGCCTGGTATCTTTATAGTCCTGTCGGGTTTCGCCACCACTGATTTGAGCGTCAGATTTC
GTGATGCTTGTCAGGGGGGCGGAGCCTATGGAAAAACGGCTTTGCCGCGGCCCTCTCACTTCCCTGTTAA
GTATCTTCCTGGCATCTTCCAGGAAATCTCCGCCCCGTTCGTAAGCCATTTCCGCTCGCCGCAGTCGAAC
GACCGAGCGTAGCGAGTCAGTGAGCGAGGAAGCGGAATATATCCTGTATCACATATTCTGCTGACGCACC
GGTGCAGCCTTTTTTCTCCTGCCACATGAAGCACTTCACTGACACCCTCATCAGTGCCAACATAGTAAGC
CAGTATACACTCCCCTAGCGCTGATGTCCGGCGGTGCTTTTGCCGTTACGCACCACCCCGTCAGTAGCTG
AACAGGAGGGACAGCTGATAGAAACAGAAGCCACTGGAGCACCTCAAAAACACCATCATACACTAAATCA
GTAAGTTGGCAGCATCACCCGACGCACTTTGCGCCGAATAAATACCTGTGACGGAAGATCACTTCGCAGA
ATAAATAAATCCTGGTGTCCCTGTTGATACCGGGAAGCCCTGGGCCAACTTTTGGCGAAAATGAGACGTT
GATCGGCACGTAAGAGGTTCCAACTTTCACCATAATGAAATAAGATCACTACCGGGCGTATTTTTTGAGT
TATCGAGATTTTCAGGAGCTAAGGAAGCTAAAATGGAGAAAAAAATCACTGGATATACCACCGTTGATAT
ATCCCAATGGCATCGTAAAGAACATTTTGAGGCATTTCAGTCAGTTGCTCAATGTACCTATAACCAGACC
GTTCAGCTGGATATTACGGCCTTTTTAAAGACCGTAAAGAAAAATAAGCACAAGTTTTATCCGGCCTTTA
TTCACATTCTTGCCCGCCTGATGAATGCTCATCCGGAATTC
